LOCUS       Exported 6211 bp ds-DNA circular SYN 13-MAY-2021
DEFINITION  MoClo golden gate assembly CD part for dCas9 (Catalytically-inactive
            S. pyogenes Cas9, for gRNA-targeted repression). Please see
            Supplemental Documents for annotated Genbank file..
ACCESSION   .
VERSION     .
KEYWORDS    C41m
SOURCE      synthetic DNA construct
  ORGANISM  synthetic DNA construct
REFERENCE   1 (bases 1 to 6211)
  TITLE     CIDAR MoClo Extension
REFERENCE   2 (bases 1 to 6211)
  AUTHORS   .
  TITLE     Direct Submission
  JOURNAL   Exported May 13, 2021 from SnapGene Server 1.1.58
            http://www.snapgene.com
FEATURES             Location/Qualifiers
     source          1..6211
                     /organism="synthetic DNA construct"
                     /mol_type="other DNA"
     CDS             2..4108
                     /codon_start=1
                     /product="catalytically dead mutant of the Cas9
                     endonuclease from the Streptococcus pyogenes Type II
                     CRISPR/Cas system"
                     /label=dCas9
                     /note="RNA-guided DNA-binding protein that lacks
                     endonuclease activity due to the D10A mutation in the RuvC
                     catalytic domain and the H840A mutation in the HNH
                     catalytic domain"
                     /translation="MDKKYSIGLAIGTNSVGWAVITDEYKVPSKKFKVLGNTDRHSIKK
                     NLIGALLFDSGETAEATRLKRTARRRYTRRKNRICYLQEIFSNEMAKVDDSFFHRLEES
                     FLVEEDKKHERHPIFGNIVDEVAYHEKYPTIYHLRKKLVDSTDKADLRLIYLALAHMIK
                     FRGHFLIEGDLNPDNSDVDKLFIQLVQTYNQLFEENPINASGVDAKAILSARLSKSRRL
                     ENLIAQLPGEKKNGLFGNLIALSLGLTPNFKSNFDLAEDAKLQLSKDTYDDDLDNLLAQ
                     IGDQYADLFLAAKNLSDAILLSDILRVNTEITKAPLSASMIKRYDEHHQDLTLLKALVR
                     QQLPEKYKEIFFDQSKNGYAGYIDGGASQEEFYKFIKPILEKMDGTEELLVKLNREDLL
                     RKQRTFDNGSIPHQIHLGELHAILRRQEDFYPFLKDNREKIEKILTFRIPYYVGPLARG
                     NSRFAWMTRKSEETITPWNFEEVVDKGASAQSFIERMTNFDKNLPNEKVLPKHSLLYEY
                     FTVYNELTKVKYVTEGMRKPAFLSGEQKKAIVDLLFKTNRKVTVKQLKEDYFKKIECFD
                     SVEISGVEDRFNASLGTYHDLLKIIKDKDFLDNEENEDILEDIVLTLTLFEDREMIEER
                     LKTYAHLFDDKVMKQLKRRRYTGWGRLSRKLINGIRDKQSGKTILDFLKSDGFANRNFM
                     QLIHDDSLTFKEDIQKAQVSGQGDSLHEHIANLAGSPAIKKGILQTVKVVDELVKVMGR
                     HKPENIVIEMARENQTTQKGQKNSRERMKRIEEGIKELGSQILKEHPVENTQLQNEKLY
                     LYYLQNGRDMYVDQELDINRLSDYDVDAIVPQSFLKDDSIDNKVLTRSDKNRGKSDNVP
                     SEEVVKKMKNYWRQLLNAKLITQRKFDNLTKAERGGLSELDKAGFIKRQLVETRQITKH
                     VAQILDSRMNTKYDENDKLIREVKVITLKSKLVSDFRKDFQFYKVREINNYHHAHDAYL
                     NAVVGTALIKKYPKLESEFVYGDYKVYDVRKMIAKSEQEIGKATAKYFFYSNIMNFFKT
                     EITLANGEIRKRPLIETNGETGEIVWDKGRDFATVRKVLSMPQVNIVKKTEVQTGGFSK
                     ESILPKRNSDKLIARKKDWDPKKYGGFDSPTVAYSVLVVAKVEKGKSKKLKSVKELLGI
                     TIMERSSFEKNPIDFLEAKGYKEVKKDLIIKLPKYSLFELENGRKRMLASAGELQKGNE
                     LALPSKYVNFLYLASHYEKLKGSPEDNEQKQLFVEQHKHYLDEIIEQISEFSKRVILAD
                     ANLDKVLSAYNKHRDKPIREQAENIIHLFTLTNLGAPAAFKYFDTTIDRKRYTSTKEVL
                     DATLIHQSITGLYETRIDLSQLGGD"
     misc_feature    4119..4139
                     /label=BioBrick suffix
                     /note="universal suffix for all parts"
     primer_bind     complement(4145..4162)
                     /label=L4440
                     /note="L4440 vector, forward primer"
     rep_origin      complement(4316..4904)
                     /direction=LEFT
                     /label=ori
                     /note="high-copy-number ColE1/pMB1/pBR322/pUC origin of
                     replication"
     primer_bind     complement(4396..4415)
                     /label=pBR322ori-F
                     /note="pBR322 origin, forward primer"
     CDS             complement(5075..5935)
                     /codon_start=1
                     /gene="bla"
                     /product="beta-lactamase"
                     /label=AmpR
                     /note="confers resistance to ampicillin, carbenicillin, and
                     related antibiotics"
                     /translation="MSIQHFRVALIPFFAAFCLPVFAHPETLVKVKDAEDQLGARVGYI
                     ELDLNSGKILESFRPEERFPMMSTFKVLLCGAVLSRIDAGQEQLGRRIHYSQNDLVEYS
                     PVTEKHLTDGMTVRELCSAAITMSDNTAANLLLTTIGGPKELTAFLHNMGDHVTRLDRW
                     EPELNEAIPNDERDTTMPVAMATTLRKLLTGELLTLASRQQLIDWMEADKVAGPLLRSA
                     LPAGWFIADKSGAGERGSRGIIAALGPDGKPSRIVVIYTTGSQATMDERNRQIAEIGAS
                     LIKHW"
     primer_bind     5698..5717
                     /label=Amp-R
                     /note="Ampicillin resistance gene, reverse primer"
     promoter        complement(5936..6040)
                     /gene="bla"
                     /label=AmpR promoter
     primer_bind     6108..6126
                     /label=pBRforEco
                     /note="pBR322 vectors, upsteam of EcoRI site, forward
                     primer"
     terminator      6130..6173
                     /label=bacterial terminator
                     /note="putative bacterial transcription terminator"
     misc_feature    6176..6197
                     /label=BioBrick prefix
                     /note="BioBrick prefix for parts that do not start with
                     ""ATG"""
ORIGIN
        1 aatggataag aaatactcaa taggcttagc tatcggcaca aatagcgtcg gatgggcggt
       61 gatcactgat gaatataagg ttccgtctaa aaagttcaag gttctgggaa atacagaccg
      121 ccacagtatc aaaaaaaatc ttataggggc tcttttattt gacagtggag agacagcgga
      181 agcgactcgt ctcaaacgga cagctcgtag aaggtataca cgtcggaaga atcgtatttg
      241 ttatctacag gagatttttt caaatgagat ggcgaaagta gatgatagtt tctttcatcg
      301 acttgaagag tcttttttgg tggaagaaga caagaagcat gaacgtcatc ctatttttgg
      361 aaatatagta gatgaagttg cttatcatga gaaatatcca actatctatc atctgcgaaa
      421 aaaattggta gattctactg ataaagcgga tttgcgctta atctatttgg ccttagcgca
      481 tatgattaag tttcgtggtc attttttgat tgagggagat ttaaatcctg ataatagtga
      541 tgtggacaaa ctatttatcc agttggtaca aacctacaat caattatttg aagaaaaccc
      601 tattaacgca agtggagtag atgctaaagc gattctttct gcacgattga gtaaatcaag
      661 acgattagaa aatctcattg ctcagctccc cggtgagaag aaaaatggct tatttgggaa
      721 tctcattgct ttgtcattgg gtttgacccc taattttaaa tcaaattttg atttggcaga
      781 agatgctaaa ttacagcttt caaaagatac ttacgatgat gatttagata atttattggc
      841 gcaaattgga gatcaatatg ctgatttgtt tttggcagct aagaatttat cagatgctat
      901 tttactttca gatatcctaa gagtaaatac tgaaataact aaggctcccc tatcagcttc
      961 aatgattaaa cgctacgatg aacatcatca agacttgact cttttaaaag ctttagttcg
     1021 acaacaactt ccagaaaagt ataaagaaat cttttttgat caatcaaaaa acggatatgc
     1081 aggttatatt gatgggggag ctagccaaga agaattttat aaatttatca aaccaatttt
     1141 agaaaaaatg gatggtactg aggaattatt ggtgaaacta aatcgtgaag atttgctgcg
     1201 caagcaacgg acctttgaca acggctctat tccccatcaa attcacttgg gtgagctgca
     1261 tgctattttg agaagacaag aagactttta tccattttta aaagacaatc gtgagaagat
     1321 tgaaaaaatc ttgacttttc gaattcctta ttatgttggt ccattggcgc gtggcaatag
     1381 tcgttttgca tggatgactc ggaagtctga agaaacaatt accccatgga attttgaaga
     1441 agttgtcgat aaaggtgctt cagctcaatc atttattgaa cgcatgacaa actttgataa
     1501 aaatcttcca aatgaaaaag tactaccaaa acatagtttg ctttatgagt attttacggt
     1561 ttataacgaa ttgacaaagg tcaaatatgt tactgaagga atgcgaaaac cagcatttct
     1621 ttcaggtgaa cagaagaaag ccattgttga tttactcttc aaaacaaatc gaaaagtaac
     1681 cgttaagcaa ttaaaagaag attatttcaa aaaaatagaa tgttttgata gtgttgaaat
     1741 ttcaggagtt gaagatagat ttaatgcttc attaggtacc taccatgatt tgctaaaaat
     1801 tattaaagat aaagattttt tggataatga agaaaatgaa gatatcttag aggatattgt
     1861 tttaacattg accttatttg aagataggga gatgattgag gaaagactta aaacatatgc
     1921 tcacctcttt gatgataagg tgatgaaaca gcttaaacgt cgccgttata ctggttgggg
     1981 acgtttgtct cgaaaattga ttaatggtat tagggataag caatctggca aaacaatatt
     2041 agattttttg aaatcagatg gttttgccaa tcgcaatttt atgcagctga tccatgatga
     2101 tagtttgaca tttaaagaag acattcaaaa agcacaagtg tctggacaag gcgatagttt
     2161 acatgaacat attgcaaatt tagctggtag ccctgctatt aaaaaaggta ttttacagac
     2221 tgtaaaagtt gttgatgaat tggtcaaagt aatggggcgg cataagccag aaaatatcgt
     2281 tattgaaatg gcacgtgaaa atcagacaac tcaaaagggc cagaaaaatt cgcgagagcg
     2341 tatgaaacga atcgaagaag gtatcaaaga attaggaagt cagattctta aagagcatcc
     2401 tgttgaaaat actcaattgc aaaatgaaaa gctctatctc tattatctcc aaaatggaag
     2461 agacatgtat gtggaccaag aattagatat taatcgttta agtgattatg atgtcgatgc
     2521 cattgttcca caaagtttcc ttaaagacga ttcaatagac aataaggtct taacgcgttc
     2581 tgataaaaat cgtggtaaat cggataacgt tccaagtgaa gaagtagtca aaaagatgaa
     2641 aaactattgg agacaacttc taaacgccaa gttaatcact caacgtaagt ttgataattt
     2701 aacgaaagct gaacgtggag gtttgagtga acttgataaa gctggtttta tcaaacgcca
     2761 attggttgaa actcgccaaa tcactaagca tgtggcacaa attttggata gtcgcatgaa
     2821 tactaaatac gatgaaaatg ataaacttat tcgagaggtt aaagtgatta ccttaaaatc
     2881 taaattagtt tctgacttcc gaaaagattt ccaattctat aaagtacgtg agattaacaa
     2941 ttaccatcat gcccatgatg cgtatctaaa tgccgtcgtt ggaactgctt tgattaagaa
     3001 atatccaaaa cttgaatcgg agtttgtcta tggtgattat aaagtttatg atgttcgtaa
     3061 aatgattgct aagtctgagc aagaaatagg caaagcaacc gcaaaatatt tcttttactc
     3121 taatatcatg aacttcttca aaacagaaat tacacttgca aatggagaga ttcgcaaacg
     3181 ccctctaatc gaaactaatg gggaaactgg agaaattgtc tgggataaag ggcgagattt
     3241 tgccacagtg cgcaaagtat tgtccatgcc ccaagtcaat attgtcaaga aaacagaagt
     3301 acagacaggc ggattctcca aggagtcaat tttaccaaaa agaaattcgg acaagcttat
     3361 tgctcgtaaa aaagactggg atccaaaaaa atatggtggt tttgatagtc caacggtagc
     3421 ttattcagtc ctagtggttg ctaaggtgga aaaagggaaa tcgaagaagt taaaatccgt
     3481 taaagagtta ctagggatca caattatgga aagaagttcc tttgaaaaaa atccgattga
     3541 ctttttagaa gctaaaggat ataaggaagt taaaaaagac ttaatcatta aactacctaa
     3601 atatagtctt tttgagttag aaaacggtcg taaacggatg ctggctagtg ccggagaatt
     3661 acaaaaagga aatgagctgg ctctgccaag caaatatgtg aattttttat atttagctag
     3721 tcattatgaa aagttgaagg gtagtccaga agataacgaa caaaaacaat tgtttgtgga
     3781 gcagcataag cattatttag atgagattat tgagcaaatc agtgaatttt ctaagcgtgt
     3841 tattttagca gatgccaatt tagataaagt tcttagtgca tataacaaac atagagacaa
     3901 accaatacgt gaacaagcag aaaatattat tcatttattt acgttgacga atcttggagc
     3961 tcccgctgct tttaaatatt ttgatacaac aattgatcgt aaacgatata cgtctacaaa
     4021 agaagtttta gatgccactc ttatccatca atccatcact ggtctttatg aaacacgcat
     4081 tgatttgagt cagctaggag gtgactaagg tagagaccta ctagtagcgg ccgctgcagg
     4141 cttcctcgct cactgactcg ctgcgctcgg tcgttcggct gcggcgagcg gtatcagctc
     4201 actcaaaggc ggtaatacgg ttatccacag aatcagggga taacgcagga aagaacatgt
     4261 gagcaaaagg ccagcaaaag gccaggaacc gtaaaaaggc cgcgttgctg gcgtttttcc
     4321 acaggctccg cccccctgac gagcatcaca aaaatcgacg ctcaagtcag aggtggcgaa
     4381 acccgacagg actataaaga taccaggcgt ttccccctgg aagctccctc gtgcgctctc
     4441 ctgttccgac cctgccgctt accggatacc tgtccgcctt tctcccttcg ggaagcgtgg
     4501 cgctttctca tagctcacgc tgtaggtatc tcagttcggt gtaggtcgtt cgctccaagc
     4561 tgggctgtgt gcacgaaccc cccgttcagc ccgaccgctg cgccttatcc ggtaactatc
     4621 gtcttgagtc caacccggta agacacgact tatcgccact ggcagcagcc actggtaaca
     4681 ggattagcag agcgaggtat gtaggcggtg ctacagagtt cttgaagtgg tggcctaact
     4741 acggctacac tagaagaaca gtatttggta tctgcgctct gctgaagcca gttaccttcg
     4801 gaaaaagagt tggtagctct tgatccggca aacaaaccac cgctggtagc ggtggttttt
     4861 ttgtttgcaa gcagcagatt acgcgcagaa aaaaaggatc tcaagaagat cctttgatct
     4921 tttctacggg gtctgacgct cagtggaacg aaaactcacg ttaagggatt ttggtcatga
     4981 gattatcaaa aaggatcttc acctagatcc ttttaaatta aaaatgaagt tttaaatcaa
     5041 tctaaagtat atatgagtaa acttggtctg acagttacca atgcttaatc agtgaggcac
     5101 ctatctcagc gatctgtcta tttcgttcat ccatagttgc ctgactcccc gtcgtgtaga
     5161 taactacgat acgggagggc ttaccatctg gccccagtgc tgcaatgata ccgcgcgacc
     5221 cacgctcacc ggctccagat ttatcagcaa taaaccagcc agccggaagg gccgagcgca
     5281 gaagtggtcc tgcaacttta tccgcctcca tccagtctat taattgttgc cgggaagcta
     5341 gagtaagtag ttcgccagtt aatagtttgc gcaacgttgt tgccattgct acaggcatcg
     5401 tggtgtcacg ctcgtcgttt ggtatggctt cattcagctc cggttcccaa cgatcaaggc
     5461 gagttacatg atcccccatg ttgtgcaaaa aagcggttag ctccttcggt cctccgatcg
     5521 ttgtcagaag taagttggcc gcagtgttat cactcatggt tatggcagca ctgcataatt
     5581 ctcttactgt catgccatcc gtaagatgct tttctgtgac tggtgagtac tcaaccaagt
     5641 cattctgaga atagtgtatg cggcgaccga gttgctcttg cccggcgtca atacgggata
     5701 ataccgcgcc acatagcaga actttaaaag tgctcatcat tggaaaacgt tcttcggggc
     5761 gaaaactctc aaggatctta ccgctgttga gatccagttc gatgtaaccc actcgtgcac
     5821 ccaactgatc ttcagcatct tttactttca ccagcgtttc tgggtgagca aaaacaggaa
     5881 ggcaaaatgc cgcaaaaaag ggaataaggg cgacacggaa atgttgaata ctcatactct
     5941 tcctttttca atattattga agcatttatc agggttattg tctcatgagc ggatacatat
     6001 ttgaatgtat ttagaaaaat aaacaaatag gggttccgcg cacatttccc cgaaaagtgc
     6061 cacctgacgt ctaagaaacc attattatca tgacattaac ctataaaaat aggcgtatca
     6121 cgaggcagaa tttcagataa aaaaaatcct tagctttcgc taaggatgat ttctggaatt
     6181 cgcggccgct tctagagact agtgggtctc a
//
