[The description below was written by a language model from this plasmid's Addgene catalogue record and the feature table of its GenBank file.]
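Description:
C41m is a basic-part plasmid from the CIDAR MoClo Extension collection, a synthetic biology toolkit for modular Golden Gate assembly of bacterial genetic circuits. It is built on the DVA destination vector backbone (about 2.1 kb) and totals 6,211 bp. The plasmid is propagated in E. coli through a high-copy ColE1/pMB1/pUC-type origin and is selected with ampicillin through a bla (beta-lactamase) gene driven by its own AmpR promoter. The backbone also carries BioBrick prefix and suffix sequences flanking the part position, a putative bacterial transcription terminator just upstream of the prefix that would help insulate the part from read-through, and several standard sequencing primer sites.

The payload is an approximately 4.1 kb coding sequence for dCas9, the catalytically dead Streptococcus pyogenes Cas9. It carries the D10A mutation in the RuvC domain and the H840A mutation in the HNH domain, so the protein still binds DNA under guide RNA direction but cannot cut it. The insert was placed in the backbone by Gibson cloning and is designated a "CD" part, the position in the MoClo scheme occupied by coding sequences. Consistent with this, no promoter, ribosome binding site or terminator for dCas9 is annotated. The plasmid is therefore a storage and donor vector rather than an expression construct, and the Type IIS restriction sites and fusion overhangs used for assembly are not annotated in the feature table. In use, the dCas9 part would be combined with promoter, RBS and terminator parts to build a transcription unit, giving gRNA-targeted transcriptional repression (CRISPRi) in engineered circuits.
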