Addgene plasmid #120974: C41m
Purpose: MoClo golden gate assembly CD part for dCas9 (Catalytically-inactive S. pyogenes Cas9, for gRNA-targeted repression). Please see Supplemental Documents for annotated Genbank file.
Depositing lab: Richard Murray. Depositing organization: California Institute of Technology.
Backbone
  Vector backbone: DVA
  Backbone size w/o insert (bp): 2100
  Vector type: Synthetic Biology
Growth in bacteria
  Bacterial resistance: Ampicillin, 100 μg/mL
  Growth temperature: 37°C
  Growth strain: JM109
  Copy number: High Copy
Gene/Insert
  Gene/Insert name: dCas9
  Species: Synthetic
  Insert size (bp): 4111
  Cloning method: Gibson Cloning
  Sequencing primers: 5′ AAATAGGCGTATCACGAGGCA; 3′ TTACCGCCTTTGAGTGAGCTG
Terms and licenses: Academic/Nonprofit Terms; Industry Terms: Not Available to Industry
How to cite: C41m was a gift from Richard Murray (Addgene plasmid # 120974 ; http://n2t.net/addgene:120974 ; RRID:Addgene_120974)
