>Addgene plasmid #120974 | C41m | depositor partial sequence | sequence record 230002 | insert sequence
AATGGATAAGAAATACTCAATAGGCTTAGCTATCGGCACAAATAGCGTCGGATGGGCGGTGATCACTGAT
GAATATAAGGTTCCGTCTAAAAAGTTCAAGGTTCTGGGAAATACAGACCGCCACAGTATCAAAAAAAATC
TTATAGGGGCTCTTTTATTTGACAGTGGAGAGACAGCGGAAGCGACTCGTCTCAAACGGACAGCTCGTAG
AAGGTATACACGTCGGAAGAATCGTATTTGTTATCTACAGGAGATTTTTTCAAATGAGATGGCGAAAGTA
GATGATAGTTTCTTTCATCGACTTGAAGAGTCTTTTTTGGTGGAAGAAGACAAGAAGCATGAACGTCATC
CTATTTTTGGAAATATAGTAGATGAAGTTGCTTATCATGAGAAATATCCAACTATCTATCATCTGCGAAA
AAAATTGGTAGATTCTACTGATAAAGCGGATTTGCGCTTAATCTATTTGGCCTTAGCGCATATGATTAAG
TTTCGTGGTCATTTTTTGATTGAGGGAGATTTAAATCCTGATAATAGTGATGTGGACAAACTATTTATCC
AGTTGGTACAAACCTACAATCAATTATTTGAAGAAAACCCTATTAACGCAAGTGGAGTAGATGCTAAAGC
GATTCTTTCTGCACGATTGAGTAAATCAAGACGATTAGAAAATCTCATTGCTCAGCTCCCCGGTGAGAAG
AAAAATGGCTTATTTGGGAATCTCATTGCTTTGTCATTGGGTTTGACCCCTAATTTTAAATCAAATTTTG
ATTTGGCAGAAGATGCTAAATTACAGCTTTCAAAAGATACTTACGATGATGATTTAGATAATTTATTGGC
GCAAATTGGAGATCAATATGCTGATTTGTTTTTGGCAGCTAAGAATTTATCAGATGCTATTTTACTTTCA
GATATCCTAAGAGTAAATACTGAAATAACTAAGGCTCCCCTATCAGCTTCAATGATTAAACGCTACGATG
AACATCATCAAGACTTGACTCTTTTAAAAGCTTTAGTTCGACAACAACTTCCAGAAAAGTATAAAGAAAT
CTTTTTTGATCAATCAAAAAACGGATATGCAGGTTATATTGATGGGGGAGCTAGCCAAGAAGAATTTTAT
AAATTTATCAAACCAATTTTAGAAAAAATGGATGGTACTGAGGAATTATTGGTGAAACTAAATCGTGAAG
ATTTGCTGCGCAAGCAACGGACCTTTGACAACGGCTCTATTCCCCATCAAATTCACTTGGGTGAGCTGCA
TGCTATTTTGAGAAGACAAGAAGACTTTTATCCATTTTTAAAAGACAATCGTGAGAAGATTGAAAAAATC
TTGACTTTTCGAATTCCTTATTATGTTGGTCCATTGGCGCGTGGCAATAGTCGTTTTGCATGGATGACTC
GGAAGTCTGAAGAAACAATTACCCCATGGAATTTTGAAGAAGTTGTCGATAAAGGTGCTTCAGCTCAATC
ATTTATTGAACGCATGACAAACTTTGATAAAAATCTTCCAAATGAAAAAGTACTACCAAAACATAGTTTG
CTTTATGAGTATTTTACGGTTTATAACGAATTGACAAAGGTCAAATATGTTACTGAAGGAATGCGAAAAC
CAGCATTTCTTTCAGGTGAACAGAAGAAAGCCATTGTTGATTTACTCTTCAAAACAAATCGAAAAGTAAC
CGTTAAGCAATTAAAAGAAGATTATTTCAAAAAAATAGAATGTTTTGATAGTGTTGAAATTTCAGGAGTT
GAAGATAGATTTAATGCTTCATTAGGTACCTACCATGATTTGCTAAAAATTATTAAAGATAAAGATTTTT
TGGATAATGAAGAAAATGAAGATATCTTAGAGGATATTGTTTTAACATTGACCTTATTTGAAGATAGGGA
GATGATTGAGGAAAGACTTAAAACATATGCTCACCTCTTTGATGATAAGGTGATGAAACAGCTTAAACGT
CGCCGTTATACTGGTTGGGGACGTTTGTCTCGAAAATTGATTAATGGTATTAGGGATAAGCAATCTGGCA
AAACAATATTAGATTTTTTGAAATCAGATGGTTTTGCCAATCGCAATTTTATGCAGCTGATCCATGATGA
TAGTTTGACATTTAAAGAAGACATTCAAAAAGCACAAGTGTCTGGACAAGGCGATAGTTTACATGAACAT
ATTGCAAATTTAGCTGGTAGCCCTGCTATTAAAAAAGGTATTTTACAGACTGTAAAAGTTGTTGATGAAT
TGGTCAAAGTAATGGGGCGGCATAAGCCAGAAAATATCGTTATTGAAATGGCACGTGAAAATCAGACAAC
TCAAAAGGGCCAGAAAAATTCGCGAGAGCGTATGAAACGAATCGAAGAAGGTATCAAAGAATTAGGAAGT
CAGATTCTTAAAGAGCATCCTGTTGAAAATACTCAATTGCAAAATGAAAAGCTCTATCTCTATTATCTCC
AAAATGGAAGAGACATGTATGTGGACCAAGAATTAGATATTAATCGTTTAAGTGATTATGATGTCGATGC
CATTGTTCCACAAAGTTTCCTTAAAGACGATTCAATAGACAATAAGGTCTTAACGCGTTCTGATAAAAAT
CGTGGTAAATCGGATAACGTTCCAAGTGAAGAAGTAGTCAAAAAGATGAAAAACTATTGGAGACAACTTC
TAAACGCCAAGTTAATCACTCAACGTAAGTTTGATAATTTAACGAAAGCTGAACGTGGAGGTTTGAGTGA
ACTTGATAAAGCTGGTTTTATCAAACGCCAATTGGTTGAAACTCGCCAAATCACTAAGCATGTGGCACAA
ATTTTGGATAGTCGCATGAATACTAAATACGATGAAAATGATAAACTTATTCGAGAGGTTAAAGTGATTA
CCTTAAAATCTAAATTAGTTTCTGACTTCCGAAAAGATTTCCAATTCTATAAAGTACGTGAGATTAACAA
TTACCATCATGCCCATGATGCGTATCTAAATGCCGTCGTTGGAACTGCTTTGATTAAGAAATATCCAAAA
CTTGAATCGGAGTTTGTCTATGGTGATTATAAAGTTTATGATGTTCGTAAAATGATTGCTAAGTCTGAGC
AAGAAATAGGCAAAGCAACCGCAAAATATTTCTTTTACTCTAATATCATGAACTTCTTCAAAACAGAAAT
TACACTTGCAAATGGAGAGATTCGCAAACGCCCTCTAATCGAAACTAATGGGGAAACTGGAGAAATTGTC
TGGGATAAAGGGCGAGATTTTGCCACAGTGCGCAAAGTATTGTCCATGCCCCAAGTCAATATTGTCAAGA
AAACAGAAGTACAGACAGGCGGATTCTCCAAGGAGTCAATTTTACCAAAAAGAAATTCGGACAAGCTTAT
TGCTCGTAAAAAAGACTGGGATCCAAAAAAATATGGTGGTTTTGATAGTCCAACGGTAGCTTATTCAGTC
CTAGTGGTTGCTAAGGTGGAAAAAGGGAAATCGAAGAAGTTAAAATCCGTTAAAGAGTTACTAGGGATCA
CAATTATGGAAAGAAGTTCCTTTGAAAAAAATCCGATTGACTTTTTAGAAGCTAAAGGATATAAGGAAGT
TAAAAAAGACTTAATCATTAAACTACCTAAATATAGTCTTTTTGAGTTAGAAAACGGTCGTAAACGGATG
CTGGCTAGTGCCGGAGAATTACAAAAAGGAAATGAGCTGGCTCTGCCAAGCAAATATGTGAATTTTTTAT
ATTTAGCTAGTCATTATGAAAAGTTGAAGGGTAGTCCAGAAGATAACGAACAAAAACAATTGTTTGTGGA
GCAGCATAAGCATTATTTAGATGAGATTATTGAGCAAATCAGTGAATTTTCTAAGCGTGTTATTTTAGCA
GATGCCAATTTAGATAAAGTTCTTAGTGCATATAACAAACATAGAGACAAACCAATACGTGAACAAGCAG
AAAATATTATTCATTTATTTACGTTGACGAATCTTGGAGCTCCCGCTGCTTTTAAATATTTTGATACAAC
AATTGATCGTAAACGATATACGTCTACAAAAGAAGTTTTAGATGCCACTCTTATCCATCAATCCATCACT
GGTCTTTATGAAACACGCATTGATTTGAGTCAGCTAGGAGGTGACTAAGGT
